Addgene plasmid #144347: TFORF2663
Purpose: Lentiviral vector for overexpressing transcription factor ORFs with unique 24-bp barcodes. Barcodes facilitate identification of transcription factors in pooled screens.
Depositing lab: Feng Zhang. Depositing organization: Broad Institute. Publication: A transcription factor atlas of directed differentiation. Joung J, Ma S, Tay T, Geiger-Schuller KR, Kirchgatterer PC, Verdine VK, Guo B, Arias-Garcia MA, Allen WE, Singh A, Kuksenko O, Abudayyeh OO, Gootenberg JS, Fu Z, Macrae RK, Buenrostro JD, Regev A, Zhang F. Cell. 2023 Jan 5;186(1):209-229.e26. doi: 10.1016/j.cell.2022.11.026. PubMed 36608654.
Backbone
  Vector backbone: pLX_TRC317
  Backbone manufacturer: Broad Institute Genetic Perturbation Platform
  Backbone size w/o insert (bp): 8264
  Vector type: Mammalian Expression, Lentiviral
  Selectable markers: Puromycin
Growth in bacteria
  Bacterial resistance: Ampicillin, 100 μg/mL
  Growth temperature: 37°C
  Growth strain: NEB Stable
  Copy number: High Copy
Gene/Insert
  Gene/Insert name: STOX1
  Species: H. sapiens (human)
  Insert size (bp): 611
  Entrez Gene: STOX1 (a.k.a. C10orf24)
  Promoter: EF1a
  Cloning method: Unknown
  Sequencing primers: 5′ GGGTGGAGACTGAAGTTAGGCCAG; 3′ CACATAGCGTAAAAGGAGCAACATAG
Terms and licenses: Academic/Nonprofit Terms; Industry Terms: Not Available to Industry
Depositor comments: NM_001130160,ENST00000399162 . The transcription factor ORF portion of this plasmid was synthesized by Genewiz. Please test multiple small colonies in case of plasmid recombination. To make this collection available in a timely manner, a portion of this collection was not fully sequenced by Addgene. If an Addgene verified full plasmid sequence is not available, please contact us prior to placing an order to request the full sequence.
How to cite: TFORF2663 was a gift from Feng Zhang (Addgene plasmid # 144347 ; http://n2t.net/addgene:144347 ; RRID:Addgene_144347)
