[The description below was written by a language model from this plasmid's Addgene catalogue record and pLannotate feature annotations shown in this document.]
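Description:
TFORF2663 is a third-generation-style, self-inactivating lentiviral expression plasmid built on the pLX_TRC317 backbone and carrying a human STOX1 open reading frame. It belongs to a barcoded transcription factor ORF collection. It is propagated in E. coli through a high-copy ColE1/pUC origin with ampicillin selection (AmpR). An f1 origin and remnants of a lac/lacZα cloning region flanked by T7 and T3 promoters lie in the bacterial portion. The depositor notes that the plasmid can recombine, as is common for LTR-containing vectors, and a recombination-reducing strain is listed for growth.

The viral genome is transcribed from an RSV promoter fused to a truncated HIV-1 5' LTR. This is followed by the Ψ packaging signal with a gag fragment, the Rev response element for Rev-dependent nuclear export, a cPPT/CTS element, and a ΔU3 3' LTR that inactivates LTR promoter activity after integration. An SV40 poly(A) signal sits downstream.

There are two expression units between the LTRs. An SV40 early promoter/origin drives puromycin N-acetyltransferase, which allows selection of transduced mammalian cells. The EF-1α promoter drives the STOX1 ORF, and a WPRE follows it to enhance transcript stability and expression. The insert is recorded as 611 bp and corresponds to a short annotated STOX1 isoform; the feature table matches only part of the reference protein. The ORF was made synthetically.

According to the record, each vector in the collection carries a unique 24-bp barcode, although it is not annotated as a separate feature here. The barcode lets the overexpressed factor be identified by sequencing in pooled screens, such as directed-differentiation studies.
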