Features (pLannotate 1.2.2; 31 found; start..end, strand, type, name):
      5..231     +  promoter       RSV promoter: Rous sarcoma virus enhancer/promoter
    232..412     +  LTR            5' LTR (truncated): truncated 5' long terminal repeat (LTR) from HIV-1
    459..584     +  misc_feature   HIV-1 Ψ: packaging signal of human immunodeficiency virus type 1
    568..931     +  CDS            HIV-1 gag (fragment): gag protein from human immunodeficiency virus 1; gag
   1077..1310    +  misc_feature   RRE: The Rev response element (RRE) of HIV-1 allows for Rev-dependent mRNA export from the nucleus to the cytoplasm.
   1687..1713    +  CDS            Rev (fragment): human immunodeficiency virus 1 (HIV-1) Rev protein; rev; enhances nuclear export of unspliced and incompletely spliced viral mRNAs
   1720..1743    +  promoter       SV40 promoter (fragment): SV40 early promoter
   1744..1815    +  promoter       SV40 promoter (fragment): SV40 enhancer and early promoter
   1839..1974    +  rep_origin     SV40 ori: SV40 origin of replication
   2020..2616    +  CDS            PuroR (fragment): puromycin N-acetyltransferase; pac from Streptomyces; confers resistance to puromycin
   2665..2782    +  misc_feature   cPPT/CTS: central polypurine tract and central termination sequence of HIV-1
   2847..2913    +  CDS            small t antigen (fragment): SV40 (simian virus 40) small t antigen
   2920..4098    +  promoter       EF-1α promoter: strong constitutive promoter for human elongation factor EF-1α
   4115..4579    +  CDS            STOX1 (fragment): STOX1_HUMAN - Also known as C10orf24. Experimental evidence at protein level: Swiss-Prot protein existence level 1. [Isoform A]: Involved in cell cycle regulation by binding to the CCNB1 promoter, up-regulating its expression and promoting mitotic entry (PubMed:22253775). Induces phosphorylation of MAPT/tau (PubMed:22995177). From Homo sapiens (Human).
   4637..4690    +  promoter       U6 promoter (fragment): RNA polymerase III promoter for human U6 snRNA
   4732..5320    +  misc_feature   WPRE: woodchuck hepatitis virus posttranscriptional regulatory element
   5371..5390    +  misc_feature   cPPT/CTS (fragment): central polypurine tract and central termination sequence of HIV-1
   5392..5625    +  LTR            3' LTR (ΔU3): self-inactivating 3' long terminal repeat (LTR) from HIV-1
   5703..5824    +  polyA_signal   SV40 poly(A) signal: SV40 polyadenylation signal
   5864..5999    +  rep_origin     SV40 ori: SV40 origin of replication
   6020..6038    -  promoter       T7 promoter: promoter for bacteriophage T7 RNA polymerase
   6046..6201    +  CDS            lacZα (fragment): LacZα fragment of β-galactosidase; lacZ fragment
   6206..6634    +  rep_origin     f1 ori (sequence partly withheld): f1 bacteriophage origin of replication; arrow indicates direction of (+) strand synthesis
   6687..6791    +  promoter       AmpR promoter: bla
   6792..7652    +  CDS            AmpR: β-lactamase; bla; confers resistance to ampicillin, carbenicillin, and related antibiotics
   7823..8411    +  rep_origin     ori: high-copy-number ColE1/pMB1/pBR322/pUC origin of replication
   8594..8686    +  CDS            lacI (fragment): lac repressor; lacI; The lac repressor binds to the lac operator to inhibit transcription in E. coli. This inhibition can be relieved by adding lactose or isopropyl-β-D-thiogalactopyranoside (IPTG).
   8699..8720    +  protein_bind   CAP binding site: CAP binding activates transcription in the presence of cAMP. E. coli catabolite activator protein
   8735..8765    +  promoter       lac promoter: promoter for the E. coli lac operon
   8773..8789    +  protein_bind   lac operator: The lac repressor binds to the lac operator to inhibit transcription in E. coli. This inhibition can be relieved by adding lactose or isopropyl-β-D-thiogalactopyranoside (IPTG). lac repressor encoded by lacI
   8834..8852    +  promoter       T3 promoter: promoter for bacteriophage T3 RNA polymerase
>Addgene plasmid #144347 | TFORF2663 | addgene full sequence | sequence record 404187 | Addgene NGS Result
TTAATGTAGTCTTATGCAATACTCTTGTAGTCTTGCAACATGGTAACGATGAGTTAGCAACATGCCTTAC
AAGGAGAGAAAAAGCACCGTGCATGCCGATTGGTGGAAGTAAGGTGGTACGATCGTGCCTTATTAGGAAG
GCAACAGACGGGTCTGACATGGATTGGACGAACCACTGAATTGCCGCATTGCAGAGATATTGTATTTAAG
TGCCTAGCTCGATACATAAACGGGTCTCTCTGGTTAGACCAGATCTGAGCCTGGGAGCTCTCTGGCTAAC
TAGGGAACCCACTGCTTAAGCCTCAATAAAGCTTGCCTTGAGTGCTTCAAGTAGTGTGTGCCCGTCTGTT
GTGTGACTCTGGTAACTAGAGATCCCTCAGACCCTTTTAGTCAGTGTGGAAAATCTCTAGCAGTGGCGCC
CGAACAGGGACTTGAAAGCGAAAGGGAAACCAGAGGAGCTCTCTCGACGCAGGACTCGGCTTGCTGAAGC
GCGCACGGCAAGAGGCGAGGGGCGGCGACTGGTGAGTACGCCAAAAATTTTGACTAGCGGAGGCTAGAAG
GAGAGAGATGGGTGCGAGAGCGTCAGTATTAAGCGGGGGAGAATTAGATCGCGATGGGAAAAAATTCGGT
TAAGGCCAGGGGGAAAGAAAAAATATAAATTAAAACATATAGTATGGGCAAGCAGGGAGCTAGAACGATT
CGCAGTTAATCCTGGCCTGTTAGAAACATCAGAAGGCTGTAGACAAATACTGGGACAGCTACAACCATCC
CTTCAGACAGGATCAGAAGAACTTAGATCATTATATAATACAGTAGCAACCCTCTATTGTGTGCATCAAA
GGATAGAGATAAAAGACACCAAGGAAGCTTTAGACAAGATAGAGGAAGAGCAAAACAAAAGTAAGACCAC
CGCACAGCAAGCGGCCGCTGATCTTCAGACCTGGAGGAGGAGATATGAGGGACAATTGGAGAAGTGAATT
ATATAAATATAAAGTAGTAAAAATTGAACCATTAGGAGTAGCACCCACCAAGGCAAAGAGAAGAGTGGTG
CAGAGAGAAAAAAGAGCAGTGGGAATAGGAGCTTTGTTCCTTGGGTTCTTGGGAGCAGCAGGAAGCACTA
TGGGCGCAGCGTCAATGACGCTGACGGTACAGGCCAGACAATTATTGTCTGGTATAGTGCAGCAGCAGAA
CAATTTGCTGAGGGCTATTGAGGCGCAACAGCATCTGTTGCAACTCACAGTCTGGGGCATCAAGCAGCTC
CAGGCAAGAATCCTGGCTGTGGAAAGATACCTAAAGGATCAACAGCTCCTGGGGATTTGGGGTTGCTCTG
GAAAACTCATTTGCACCACTGCTGTGCCTTGGAATGCTAGTTGGAGTAATAAATCTCTGGAACAGATTTG
GAATCACACGACCTGGATGGAGTGGGACAGAGAAATTAACAATTACACAAGCTTAATACACTCCTTAATT
GAAGAATCGCAAAACCAGCAAGAAAAGAATGAACAAGAATTATTGGAATTAGATAAATGGGCAAGTTTGT
GGAATTGGTTTAACATAACAAATTGGCTGTGGTATATAAAATTATTCATAATGATAGTAGGAGGCTTGGT
AGGTTTAAGAATAGTTTTTGCTGTACTTTCTATAGTGAATAGAGTTAGGCAGGGATATTCACCATTATCG
TTTCAGACCCACCTCCCAACCCCGAGGGGACCCATGCATTGCATCTCAATTAGTCAGCAACCAGGTGTGG
AAAGTCCCCAGGCTCCCCAGCAGGCAGAAGTATGCAAAGCATGCGTCTCAATTAGTCAGCAACCATAGTC
CCGCCCCTAACTCCGCCCATCCCGCCCCTAACTCCGCCCAGTTCCGCCCATTCTCCGCCCCATGGCTGAC
TAATTTTTTTTATTTATGCAGAGGCCGAGGCCGCCTCGGCCTCTGAGCTATTCCAGAAGTAGTGAGGAGG
CTTTTTTGGAGGCCTAGGCTTTTGCAAAAAGCTTTCTAGAGGTACCACCGGAGCTTACCATGACCGAGTA
CAAGCCCACGGTGCGCCTCGCCACCCGCGACGACGTCCCCAGGGCCGTACGCACCCTCGCCGCCGCGTTC
GCCGACTACCCCGCCACGCGCCACACCGTCGATCCGGACCGCCACATCGAGCGGGTCACCGAGCTGCAAG
AACTCTTCCTCACGCGCGTCGGGCTCGACATCGGCAAGGTGTGGGTCGCGGACGACGGCGCCGCCGTGGC
GGTCTGGACCACGCCGGAGAGCGTCGAAGCGGGGGCGGTGTTCGCCGAGATCGGCCCGCGCATGGCCGAG
TTGAGCGGTTCCCGGCTGGCCGCGCAGCAACAGATGGAAGGCCTCCTGGCGCCGCACCGGCCCAAGGAGC
CCGCGTGGTTCCTGGCCACCGTCGGCGTCTCGCCCGACCACCAGGGCAAGGGTCTGGGCAGCGCCGTCGT
GCTCCCCGGAGTGGAGGCGGCCGAGCGCGCCGGGGTGCCCGCCTTCCTGGAGACCTCCGCGCCCCGCAAC
CTCCCCTTCTACGAGCGGCTCGGCTTCACCGTCACCGCCGACGTCGAGGTGCCCGAAGGACCGCGCACCT
GGTGCATGACCCGCAAGCCCGGTGCCAGTTAACGAATTCTAGATCTTGAGACAAATGGCAGTATTCATCC
ACAATTTTAAAAGAAAAGGGGGGATTGGGGGGTACAGTGCAGGGGAAAGAATAGTAGACATAATAGCAAC
AGACATACAAACTAAAGAATTACAAAAACAAATTACAAAAATTCAAAATTTTCGGGTTTATTACAGGGAC
AGCAGAGATCCACTTTGGCGCCGGCTCGAGGCCTGCAGGTGCAAAGATGGATAAAGTTTTAAACAGAGAG
GAATCTTTGCAGCTAATGGACCTTCTAGGTCTTGAAAGGAGTGGGAATTGGCTCCGGTGCCCGTCAGTGG
GCAGAGCGCACATCGCCCACAGTCCCCGAGAAGTTGGGGGGAGGGGTCGGCAATTGAACCGGTGCCTAGA
GAAGGTGGCGCGGGGTAAACTGGGAAAGTGATGTCGTGTACTGGCTCCGCCTTTTTCCCGAGGGTGGGGG
AGAACCGTATATAAGTGCAGTAGTCGCCGTGAACGTTCTTTTTCGCAACGGGTTTGCCGCCAGAACACAG
GTAAGTGCCGTGTGTGGTTCCCGCGGGCCTGGCCTCTTTACGGGTTATGGCCCTTGCGTGCCTTGAATTA
CTTCCACCTGGCTGCAGTACGTGATTCTTGATCCCGAGCTTCGGGTTGGAAGTGGGTGGGAGAGTTCGAG
GCCTTGCGCTTAAGGAGCCCCTTCGCCTCGTGCTTGAGTTGAGGCCTGGCCTGGGCGCTGGGGCCGCCGC
GTGCGAATCTGGTGGCACCTTCGCGCCTGTCTCGCTGCTTTCGATAAGTCTCTAGCCATTTAAAATTTTT
GATGACCTGCTGCGACGCTTTTTTTCTGGCAAGATAGTCTTGTAAATGCGGGCCAAGATCTGCACACTGG
TATTTCGGTTTTTGGGGCCGCGGGCGGCGACGGGGCCCGTGCGTCCCAGCGCACATGTTCGGCGAGGCGG
GGCCTGCGAGCGCGGCCACCGAGAATCGGACGGGGGTAGTCTCAAGCTGGCCGGCCTGCTCTGGTGCCTG
GCCTCGCGCCGCCGTGTATCGCCCCGCCCTGGGCGGCAAGGCTGGCCCGGTCGGCACCAGTTGCGTGAGC
GGAAAGATGGCCGCTTCCCGGCCCTGCTGCAGGGAGCTCAAAATGGAGGACGCGGCGCTCGGGAGAGCGG
GCGGGTGAGTCACCCACACAAAGGAAAAGGGCCTTTCCGTCCTCAGCCGTCGCTTCATGTGACTCCACGG
AGTACCGGGCGCCGTCCAGGCACCTCGATTAGTTCTCGAGCTTTTGGAGTACGTCGTCTTTAGGTTGGGG
GGAGGGGTTTTATGCGATGGAGTTTCCCCACACTGAGTGGGTGGAGACTGAAGTTAGGCCAGCTTGGCAC
TTGATGTAATTCTCCTTGGAATTTGCCCTTTTTGAGTTTGGATCTTGGTTCATTCTCAAGCCTCAGACAG
TGGTTCAAAGTTTTTTTCTTCCATTTCAGGTGTCGTGAGGCTAGCACCGCCACCATGGCTCGTCCGGTTC
AACTCGCTCCAGGTTCTCTCGCTCTGGTTCTCTGTCGTCTCGAAGCTCAAAAAGCTGCTGGTGCTGCTGA
AGAACCGGGCGGTCGTGCTGTTTTTCGTGCATTTCGCCGTGCTAATGCTCGTTGTTTTTGGAATGCTCGT
CTCGCTCGTGCTGCTTCTCGTCTCGCTTTTCAAGGTTGGCTCCGTCGTGGTGTTCTCCTCGTTCGTGCTC
CGCCGGCTTGTCTCCAAGTTCTCCGTGACGCTTGGCGTCGTCGTGCTCTCCGTCCACCACGTGGTTTTCG
TATTCGTGCTGTTGGCGACGTTTTCCCGGTTCAGATGAACCCGATCACCCAGTCCCAATTTGTTCCGCTG
GGCGAGGTACTGTGTTGCGCAATCTCCGACATGAACACCGCACAAATCGTTGTTACCCAAGAGTCTCTGC
TGGAACGCCTGATGAAGCACTATCCGGGTCATCGTGTTTGGGACCTGATCATCCAATCTTTCTGGATGGA
TTAGTAATGAACTAGTCCGTAACTTGAAAGTATTTCGATTTCTTGGCTTTATATATCTTGTGGAAAGGAC
GATATACGCAGCGCGACATTTCTGCGACGCGTTAAGTCGACAATCAACCTCTGGATTACAAAATTTGTGA
AAGATTGACTGGTATTCTTAACTATGTTGCTCCTTTTACGCTATGTGGATACGCTGCTTTAATGCCTTTG
TATCATGCTATTGCTTCCCGTATGGCTTTCATTTTCTCCTCCTTGTATAAATCCTGGTTGCTGTCTCTTT
ATGAGGAGTTGTGGCCCGTTGTCAGGCAACGTGGCGTGGTGTGCACTGTGTTTGCTGACGCAACCCCCAC
TGGTTGGGGCATTGCCACCACCTGTCAGCTCCTTTCCGGGACTTTCGCTTTCCCCCTCCCTATTGCCACG
GCGGAACTCATCGCCGCCTGCCTTGCCCGCTGCTGGACAGGGGCTCGGCTGTTGGGCACTGACAATTCCG
TGGTGTTGTCGGGGAAATCATCGTCCTTTCCTTGGCTGCTCGCCTGTGTTGCCACCTGGATTCTGCGCGG
GACGTCCTTCTGCTACGTCCCTTCGGCCCTCAATCCAGCGGACCTTCCTTCCCGCGGCCTGCTGCCGGCT
CTGCGGCCTCTTCCGCGTCTTCGCCTTCGCCCTCAGACGAGTCGGATCTCCCTTTGGGCCGCCTCCCCGC
GTCGACTTTAAGACCAATGACTTACAAGGCAGCTGTAGATCTTAGCCACTTTTTAAAAGAAAAGGGGGGA
CTGGAAGGGCTAATTCACTCCCAACGAAGACAAGATCTGCTTTTTGCTTGTACTGGGTCTCTCTGGTTAG
ACCAGATCTGAGCCTGGGAGCTCTCTGGCTAACTAGGGAACCCACTGCTTAAGCCTCAATAAAGCTTGCC
TTGAGTGCTTCAAGTAGTGTGTGCCCGTCTGTTGTGTGACTCTGGTAACTAGAGATCCCTCAGACCCTTT
TAGTCAGTGTGGAAAATCTCTAGCAGTACGTATAGTAGTTCATGTCATCTTATTATTCAGTATTTATAAC
TTGCAAAGAAATGAATATCAGAGAGTGAGAGGAACTTGTTTATTGCAGCTTATAATGGTTACAAATAAAG
CAATAGCATCACAAATTTCACAAATAAAGCATTTTTTTCACTGCATTCTAGTTGTGGTTTGTCCAAACTC
ATCAATGTATCTTATCATGTCTGGCTCTAGCTATCCCGCCCCTAACTCCGCCCATCCCGCCCCTAACTCC
GCCCAGTTCCGCCCATTCTCCGCCCCATGGCTGACTAATTTTTTTTATTTATGCAGAGGCCGAGGCCGCC
TCGGCCTCTGAGCTATTCCAGAAGTAGTGAGGAGGCTTTTTTGGAGGCCTAGGGACGTACCCAATTCGCC
CTATAGTGAGTCGTATTACGCGCGCTCACTGGCCGTCGTTTTACAACGTCGTGACTGGGAAAACCCTGGC
GTTACCCAACTTAATCGCCTTGCAGCACATCCCCCTTTCGCCAGCTGGCGTAATAGCGAAGAGGCCCGCA
CCGATCGCCCTTCCCAACAGTTGCGCAGCCTGAATGGCGAATGGG
[124 nt withheld, positions 6206-6329]
C
[91 nt withheld, positions 6331-6421]
A
[49 nt withheld, positions 6423-6471]
CCTTTGACGTTGGAGTCCACGTTCTTT
[37 nt withheld, positions 6499-6535]
ACCCTATCTCGGTCTATTCTTTTGATTTATAAGGGATTTTGCCGATTTCGGCCTATTGGTTAAAAAATGA
GCTGATTTAACAAAAATTTAACGCGAATTTTAACAAAATATTAACGCTTACAATTTAGGTGGCACTTTTC
GGGGAAATGTGCGCGGAACCCCTATTTGTTTATTTTTCTAAATACATTCAAATATGTATCCGCTCATGAG
ACAATAACCCTGATAAATGCTTCAATAATATTGAAAAAGGAAGAGTATGAGTATTCAACATTTCCGTGTC
GCCCTTATTCCCTTTTTTGCGGCATTTTGCCTTCCTGTTTTTGCTCACCCAGAAACGCTGGTGAAAGTAA
AAGATGCTGAAGATCAGTTGGGTGCACGAGTGGGTTACATCGAACTGGATCTCAACAGCGGTAAGATCCT
TGAGAGTTTTCGCCCCGAAGAACGTTTTCCAATGATGAGCACTTTTAAAGTTCTGCTATGTGGCGCGGTA
TTATCCCGTATTGACGCCGGGCAAGAGCAACTCGGTCGCCGCATACACTATTCTCAGAATGACTTGGTTG
AGTACTCACCAGTCACAGAAAAGCATCTTACGGATGGCATGACAGTAAGAGAATTATGCAGTGCTGCCAT
AACCATGAGTGATAACACTGCGGCCAACTTACTTCTGACAACGATCGGAGGACCGAAGGAGCTAACCGCT
TTTTTGCACAACATGGGGGATCATGTAACTCGCCTTGATCGTTGGGAACCGGAGCTGAATGAAGCCATAC
CAAACGACGAGCGTGACACCACGATGCCTGTAGCAATGGCAACAACGTTGCGCAAACTATTAACTGGCGA
ACTACTTACTCTAGCTTCCCGGCAACAATTAATAGACTGGATGGAGGCGGATAAAGTTGCAGGACCACTT
CTGCGCTCGGCCCTTCCGGCTGGCTGGTTTATTGCTGATAAATCTGGAGCCGGTGAGCGTGGGTCTCGCG
GTATCATTGCAGCACTGGGGCCAGATGGTAAGCCCTCCCGTATCGTAGTTATCTACACGACGGGGAGTCA
GGCAACTATGGATGAACGAAATAGACAGATCGCTGAGATAGGTGCCTCACTGATTAAGCATTGGTAACTG
TCAGACCAAGTTTACTCATATATACTTTAGATTGATTTAAAACTTCATTTTTAATTTAAAAGGATCTAGG
TGAAGATCCTTTTTGATAATCTCATGACCAAAATCCCTTAACGTGAGTTTTCGTTCCACTGAGCGTCAGA
CCCCGTAGAAAAGATCAAAGGATCTTCTTGAGATCCTTTTTTTCTGCGCGTAATCTGCTGCTTGCAAACA
AAAAAACCACCGCTACCAGCGGTGGTTTGTTTGCCGGATCAAGAGCTACCAACTCTTTTTCCGAAGGTAA
CTGGCTTCAGCAGAGCGCAGATACCAAATACTGTTCTTCTAGTGTAGCCGTAGTTAGGCCACCACTTCAA
GAACTCTGTAGCACCGCCTACATACCTCGCTCTGCTAATCCTGTTACCAGTGGCTGCTGCCAGTGGCGAT
AAGTCGTGTCTTACCGGGTTGGACTCAAGACGATAGTTACCGGATAAGGCGCAGCGGTCGGGCTGAACGG
GGGGTTCGTGCACACAGCCCAGCTTGGAGCGAACGACCTACACCGAACTGAGATACCTACAGCGTGAGCT
ATGAGAAAGCGCCACGCTTCCCGAAGGGAGAAAGGCGGACAGGTATCCGGTAAGCGGCAGGGTCGGAACA
GGAGAGCGCACGAGGGAGCTTCCAGGGGGAAACGCCTGGTATCTTTATAGTCCTGTCGGGTTTCGCCACC
TCTGACTTGAGCGTCGATTTTTGTGATGCTCGTCAGGGGGGCGGAGCCTATGGAAAAACGCCAGCAACGC
GGCCTTTTTACGGTTCCTGGCCTTTTGCTGGCCTTTTGCTCACATGTTCTTTCCTGCGTTATCCCCTGAT
TCTGTGGATAACCGTATTACCGCCTTTGAGTGAGCTGATACCGCTCGCCGCAGCCGAACGACCGAGCGCA
GCGAGTCAGTGAGCGAGGAAGCGGAAGAGCGCCCAATACGCAAACCGCCTCTCCCCGCGCGTTGGCCGAT
TCATTAATGCAGCTGGCACGACAGGTTTCCCGACTGGAAAGCGGGCAGTGAGCGCAACGCAATTAATGTG
AGTTAGCTCACTCATTAGGCACCCCAGGCTTTACACTTTATGCTTCCGGCTCGTATGTTGTGTGGAATTG
TGAGCGGATAACAATTTCACACAGGAAACAGCTATGACCATGATTACGCCAAGCGCGCAATTAACCCTCA
CTAAAGGGAACAAAAGCTGGAGCTGCAAGC
