>Addgene plasmid #144347 | TFORF2663 | depositor partial sequence | sequence record 285156 | Insert
ACCGCCACCATGGCTCGTCCGGTTCAACTCGCTCCAGGTTCTCTCGCTCTGGTTCTCTGTCGTCTCGAAG
CTCAAAAAGCTGCTGGTGCTGCTGAAGAACCGGGCGGTCGTGCTGTTTTTCGTGCATTTCGCCGTGCTAA
TGCTCGTTGTTTTTGGAATGCTCGTCTCGCTCGTGCTGCTTCTCGTCTCGCTTTTCAAGGTTGGCTCCGT
CGTGGTGTTCTCCTCGTTCGTGCTCCGCCGGCTTGTCTCCAAGTTCTCCGTGACGCTTGGCGTCGTCGTG
CTCTCCGTCCACCACGTGGTTTTCGTATTCGTGCTGTTGGCGACGTTTTCCCGGTTCAGATGAACCCGAT
CACCCAGTCCCAATTTGTTCCGCTGGGCGAGGTACTGTGTTGCGCAATCTCCGACATGAACACCGCACAA
ATCGTTGTTACCCAAGAGTCTCTGCTGGAACGCCTGATGAAGCACTATCCGGGTCATCGTGTTTGGGACC
TGATCATCCAATCTTTCTGGATGGATTAGTAATGAACTAGTCCGTAACTTGAAAGTATTTCGATTTCTTG
GCTTTATATATCTTGTGGAAAGGACGATATACGCAGCGCGACATTTCTGCG
