>Addgene plasmid #144347 | TFORF2663 | depositor partial sequence | sequence record 285157 | Barcode
TATACGCAGCGCGACATTTCTGCG
